Addgene plasmid #26231: pBPLexA::p65Uw
Depositing lab: Gerald Rubin. Depositing organization: HHMI, Janelia Research Campus. Publication: Refinement of tools for targeted gene expression in Drosophila. Pfeiffer BD, Ngo TT, Hibbard KL, Murphy C, Jenett A, Truman JW, Rubin GM. Genetics. 2010 Oct;186(2):735-55. doi: 10.1534/genetics.110.119917. Epub 2010 Aug 9. PubMed 20697123.
Backbone
  Vector backbone: pBPGUw
  Backbone size w/o insert (bp): 8747
  Vector type: Insect Expression
Growth in bacteria
  Bacterial resistance: Chloramphenicol and Ampicillin, 25 & 100 μg/mL
  Growth temperature: 37°C
  Growth strain: ccdB Survival
  Growth instructions: ccdB Survival 2T1 strain (Invitrogen), or equivalent, must be used to propagate plasmids carrying the ccdB gene.
  Copy number: High Copy
Gene/Insert
  Gene/Insert name: LexA::p65
  Species: H. sapiens (human)
  Insert size (bp): 1425
  Entrez Gene: RELA (a.k.a. AIF3BL3, CMCU, NFKB3, p65)
  Cloning method: Restriction Enzyme; 5′ cloning site KpnI (not destroyed); 3′ cloning site HindIII (not destroyed)
  Sequencing primers: 5′ DSCP F: GAGCTCGCCCGGGGATC; 3′ LexA R: CACCTGATAGTGTCCCTCTA
Terms and licenses: Academic/Nonprofit Terms; Industry Terms: Not Available to Industry
How to cite: pBPLexA::p65Uw was a gift from Gerald Rubin (Addgene plasmid # 26231 ; http://n2t.net/addgene:26231 ; RRID:Addgene_26231)
