[The description below was written by a language model from this plasmid's Addgene catalogue record and pLannotate feature annotations shown in this document.]
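Description:
pBPLexA::p65Uw is a Drosophila (insect expression) transformation vector built on the pBPGUw backbone. It acts as a Gateway destination plasmid for making enhancer-driven LexA::p65 driver lines. It is a high-copy plasmid with a ColE1/pUC-type origin and an ampicillin resistance gene with its own promoter. A Gateway cassette flanked by attR1 and attR2 adds a chloramphenicol resistance gene and the ccdB toxin gene, along with a ccdA fragment. Because ccdB is present, the empty vector has to be maintained in a ccdB-tolerant E. coli strain, under dual chloramphenicol and ampicillin selection. An LR recombination reaction replaces the cassette with a fragment from an entry clone, which also removes the counter-selectable toxin.

Immediately downstream of the attR cassette sits the 1,425 bp insert, cloned between KpnI and HindIII. It fuses the E. coli LexA coding sequence to a fragment of human RELA (NF-κB p65), which presumably supplies the transcriptional activation function. The resulting chimeric activator binds LexA operator sites, so it can drive LexAop reporter or effector transgenes independently of other binary expression systems. No promoter between the cassette and the fusion is annotated in the feature table, although the name of the listed sequencing primer suggests a Drosophila synthetic core promoter at that position. Candidate enhancer fragments recombined into the Gateway site would then control where LexA::p65 is expressed. For fly transgenesis, the vector carries a φC31 integrase attB site for site-specific integration into genomic attP landing sites. It also carries a mini-white eye-colour marker for identifying transformants. The associated publication concerns the refinement of tools for targeted gene expression in Drosophila.
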