Features (pLannotate 1.2.2; 17 found; start..end, strand, type, name):
     83..207     +  protein_bind   attR1: mutant version of attR; recombination site for the Gateway® LR reaction LR Clonase™
    232..262     +  promoter       lac UV5 promoter: E. coli lac promoter with an "up" mutation
    286..315     +  promoter       cat promoter (fragment): promoter of the E. coli cat gene encoding chloramphenicol acetyltransferase
    316..975     +  CDS            CmR: chloramphenicol acetyltransferase; cat; confers resistance to chloramphenicol
   1154..1312    +  CDS            ccdA (fragment): CCDA_ECO57 - Also known as H, letA. Experimental evidence at protein level: Swiss-Prot protein existence level 1. Antitoxin component of a type II toxin-antitoxin (TA) system which inhibits the post-segregational killing (PSK) of plasmid-free cells, also referred to as a plasmid addiction system. Binds to and blocks the activity of CcdB; will also remove bound CcdB protein from the CcdB-GyrA complex by forming a CcdA-CcdB complex, a process termed rejuvenation. Functions as a transcriptional corepressor for the ccdAB operon, repression also requires CcdB (By similarity). From Escherichia coli
   1317..1619    +  CDS            ccdB: CCDB_ECOLI - Also known as G, letB, letD. Experimental evidence at protein level: Swiss-Prot protein existence level 1. Toxic component of a type II toxin-antitoxin (TA) system, functioning in plasmid maintainence. Responsible for the post- segregational killing (PSK) of plasmid-free cells, also referred to as a plasmid addiction system. Half-life of over 2 hours. Cell killing by CcdB is accompanied by filamentation, defects in chromosome and plasmid segregation, defects in cell division, formation of anucleate cells, decreased DNA synthesis and plasmid loss. Interferes with the activity of DN
   1663..1787    -  protein_bind   attR2: mutant version of attR; recombination site for the Gateway® LR reaction LR Clonase™
   1977..2582    +  CDS            lexA: LEXA_ECOLI - Also known as exrA, spr, tsl, umuA. Experimental evidence at protein level: Swiss-Prot protein existence level 1. Represses a number of genes involved in the response to DNA damage (SOS response), including recA and lexA. Binds to the 16 bp palindromic sequence 5'-CTGTATATATATACAG-3'. In the presence of single- stranded DNA, RecA interacts with LexA causing an autocatalytic cleavage which disrupts the DNA-binding part of LexA, leading to derepression of the SOS regulon and eventually DNA repair. Implicated in hydroxy radical-mediated cell death induced by hydroxyurea treatment (Pu
   2586..3398    +  CDS            RELA (fragment): TF65_HUMAN - Also known as NFKB3. Experimental evidence at protein level: Swiss-Prot protein existence level 1. NF-kappa-B is a pleiotropic transcription factor present in almost all cell types and is the endpoint of a series of signal transduction events that are initiated by a vast array of stimuli related to many biological processes such as inflammation, immunity, differentiation, cell growth, tumorigenesis and apoptosis. NF-kappa-B is a homo- or heterodimeric complex formed by the Rel-like domain- containing proteins RELA/p65, RELB, NFKB1/p105, NFKB1/p50, REL and NFKB2/p52. The heterodime
   3409..3430    +  misc_feature   MCS (fragment): pBluescript multiple cloning site
   3667..3691    -  misc_feature   MCS (fragment): pBluescript multiple cloning site
   3766..3921    -  CDS            YPB1_ECOLX (fragment): Protein predicted: Swiss-Prot protein existence level 4. From Escherichia coli.
   4694..7566    -  CDS            mini-white: Drosophila white gene eye color pigment; white; This is a modified version of the white gene lacking part of the first intron.
   8261..8330    -  protein_bind   attB: attB site for the φC31 integrase (Groth et al., 2000) phage φC31 integrase
   8417..9005    -  rep_origin     ori: high-copy-number ColE1/pMB1/pBR322/pUC origin of replication
   9176..10036   -  CDS            AmpR: β-lactamase; bla; confers resistance to ampicillin, carbenicillin, and related antibiotics
  10037..10141   -  promoter       AmpR promoter: bla
>Addgene plasmid #26231 | pBPLexA::p65Uw | depositor full sequence | sequence record 12335 | Author sequence
TAAGAAACCATTATTATCATGACATTAACCTATAAAAATAGGCGTATCACGAGGCCCTTTCGTCTTCAAG
AATTCGTTTATCACAAGTTTGTACAAAAAAGCTGAACGAGAAACGTAAAATGATATAAATATCAATATAT
TAAATTAGATTTTGCATAAAAAACAGACTACATAATACTGTAAAACACAACATATCCAGTCACTATGGCG
GCCGCATTAGGCACCCCAGGCTTTACACTTTATGCTTCCGGCTCGTATAATGTGTGGATTTTGAGTTAGG
ATCCGTCGAGATTTTCAGGAGCTAAGGAAGCTAAAATGGAGAAAAAAATCACTGGATATACCACCGTTGA
TATATCCCAATGGCATCGTAAAGAACATTTTGAGGCATTTCAGTCAGTTGCTCAATGTACCTATAACCAG
ACCGTTCAGCTGGATATTACGGCCTTTTTAAAGACCGTAAAGAAAAATAAGCACAAGTTTTATCCGGCCT
TTATTCACATTCTTGCCCGCCTGATGAATGCTCATCCGGAATTCCGTATGGCAATGAAAGACGGTGAGCT
GGTGATATGGGATAGTGTTCACCCTTGTTACACCGTTTTCCATGAGCAAACTGAAACGTTTTCATCGCTC
TGGAGTGAATACCACGACGATTTCCGGCAGTTTCTACACATATATTCGCAAGATGTGGCGTGTTACGGTG
AAAACCTGGCCTATTTCCCTAAAGGGTTTATTGAGAATATGTTTTTCGTCTCAGCCAATCCCTGGGTGAG
TTTCACCAGTTTTGATTTAAACGTGGCCAATATGGACAACTTCTTCGCCCCCGTTTTCACCATGGGCAAA
TATTATACGCAAGGCGACAAGGTGCTGATGCCGCTGGCGATTCAGGTTCATCATGCCGTTTGTGATGGCT
TCCATGTCGGCAGAATGCTTAATGAATTACAACAGTACTGCGATGAGTGGCAGGGCGGGGCGTAAACGCG
TGGATCCGGCTTACTAAAAGCCAGATAACAGTATGCGTATTTGCGCGCTGATTTTTGCGGTATAAGAATA
TATACTGATATGTATACCCGAAGTATGTCAAAAAGAGGTATGCTATGAAGCAGCGTATTACAGTGACAGT
TGACAGCGACAGCTATCAGTTGCTCAAGGCATATATGATGTCAATATCTCCGGTCTGGTAAGCACAACCA
TGCAGAATGAAGCCCGTCGTCTGCGTGCCGAACGCTGGAAAGCGGAAAATCAGGAAGGGATGGCTGAGGT
CGCCCGGTTTATTGAAATGAACGGCTCTTTTGCTGACGAGAACAGGGGCTGGTGAAATGCAGTTTAAGGT
TTACACCTATAAAAGAGAGAGCCGTTATCGTCTGTTTGTGGATGTACAGAGTGATATTATTGACACGCCC
GGGCGACGGATGGTGATCCCCCTGGCCAGTGCACGTCTGCTGTCAGATAAAGTCTCCCGTGAACTTTACC
CGGTGGTGCATATCGGGGATGAAAGCTGGCGCATGATGACCACCGATATGGCCAGTGTGCCGGTCTCCGT
TATCGGGGAAGAAGTGGCTGATCTCAGCCACCGCGAAAATGACATCAAAAACGCCATTAACCTGATGTTC
TGGGGAATATAAATGTCAGGCTCCCTTATACACAGCCAGTCTGCAGGTCGACCATAGTGACTGGATATGT
TGTGTTTTACAGTATTATGTAGTCTGTTTTTTATGCAAAATCTAATTTAATATATTGATATTTATATCAT
TTTACGTTTCTCGTTCAGCTTTCTTGTACAAAGTGGTGATAAACGGCCGGCCGAGCTCGCCCGGGGATCG
AGCGCAGCGGTATAAAAGGGCGCGGGGTGGCTGAGAGCATCAGTTGTGAATGAATGTTCGAGCCGAGCAG
ACGTGCCGCTGCCTTCGTTAATATCCTTTGAATAAGCCAACTTTGAATCACAAGACGCATACCAAACGGT
ACCGCTAGCAATCAAAATGAAGGCTCTCACGGCCCGACAACAGGAAGTTTTTGATTTGATACGGGATCAT
ATATCCCAAACGGGTATGCCTCCGACCCGCGCAGAGATAGCACAGCGACTGGGCTTTCGATCGCCTAACG
CCGCGGAGGAGCACTTGAAGGCACTGGCCCGCAAGGGTGTCATTGAAATCGTGTCCGGTGCGAGCCGCGG
AATCCGGCTGTTGCAGGAGGAGGAAGAGGGCCTGCCACTGGTGGGACGCGTGGCCGCTGGCGAGCCGCTG
CTGGCCCAGCAACACATAGAGGGACACTATCAGGTGGACCCCTCCTTGTTTAAGCCAAATGCTGATTTCC
TGTTGCGGGTGTCGGGAATGTCCATGAAGGACATCGGTATTATGGATGGTGACCTCCTCGCCGTCCATAA
GACACAGGATGTCAGGAACGGCCAGGTAGTCGTTGCCAGGATAGACGATGAGGTCACTGTGAAACGTCTC
AAGAAGCAAGGCAATAAGGTCGAGCTGCTGCCGGAGAATAGCGAGTTCAAGCCGATCGTGGTGGATCTGC
GACAGCAGTCCTTTACTATCGAGGGCTTGGCCGTGGGTGTGATCCGCAACGGAGATTGGCTGGGATCCAC
GCCGATGGAGTTCCAGTACCTGCCCGATACGGATGACCGTCACCGTATCGAAGAAAAGCGGAAGCGAACC
TATGAAACCTTCAAGTCCATCATGAAAAAGTCCCCCTTCTCGGGCCCCACGGACCCGCGCCCCCCGCCCC
GTCGTATTGCGGTTCCTTCGCGCAGCAGTGCCAGCGTCCCCAAACCCGCACCGCAGCCCTACCCGTTCAC
TTCCTCCCTTAGCACGATTAACTATGATGAGTTCCCCACGATGGTGTTCCCCAGTGGACAAATTTCCCAG
GCATCGGCACTGGCTCCGGCCCCACCGCAAGTCCTCCCCCAGGCGCCCGCTCCGGCACCGGCTCCCGCAA
TGGTGAGTGCTCTGGCCCAGGCCCCCGCTCCAGTCCCCGTGCTGGCGCCTGGACCCCCACAGGCAGTTGC
CCCTCCTGCTCCGAAACCAACGCAGGCGGGCGAAGGAACCCTGAGCGAGGCCCTCTTGCAGCTTCAGTTC
GATGACGAAGACTTGGGAGCCCTGCTGGGTAACAGCACAGACCCTGCCGTATTCACCGATCTCGCATCCG
TGGACAACAGCGAGTTTCAGCAGCTCTTGAATCAGGGAATCCCGGTCGCACCTCATACCACAGAGCCCAT
GCTGATGGAATACCCGGAGGCTATCACGCGACTGGTGACCGGCGCACAGCGACCACCCGATCCAGCCCCT
GCCCCACTGGGTGCCCCGGGTTTGCCCAATGGCCTCCTCAGCGGCGATGAGGATTTCTCCAGCATCGCTG
ATATGGATTTCTCCGCTTTGCTGAGCCAGATAAGCTCCTAAGTTTAAACAAGCTTATCGATACCGTCGAC
TAAAGCCAAATAGAAAATTATTCAGTTCCTGGCTTAAGTTTTTAAAAGTGATATTATTTATTTGGTTGTA
ACCAACCAAAAGAATGTAAATAACTAATACATAATTATGTTAGTTTTAAGTTAGCAACAAATTGATTTTA
GCTATATTAGCTACTTGGTTAATAAATAGAATATATTTATTTAAAGATAATTGCGTTTTTATTGTCAGGG
AGTGAGTTTGCTTAAAAACTCGTTTAGATCCACTAGTTCTAGAGCGGCCGCTGGCCACGGGTGCGCATGA
TCGTGCTCCTGTCGTTGAGGACCCGGCTAGGCTGGCGGGGTTGCCTTACTGGTTAGCAGAATGAATCACC
GATACGCGAGCGAACGTGAAGCGACTGCTGCTGCAAAACGTCTGCGACCTGAGCAACAACATGAATGGTC
TTCGGTTTCCGTGTTTCGTAAAGTCTGGAAACGCGGAAGTCAGCGCCCTGCACCATTATGTTCCGGAGGC
GCGCCCTAGTTCCAGTGAAATCCAAGCATTTTCTAAATTAAATGTATTCTTATTATTATAGTTGTTATTT
TTGATATATATAAACAACACTATTATGCCCACCATTTTTTTGAGATGCATCTACACAAGGAACAAACACT
GGATGTCACTTTCAGTTCAAATTGTAACGCTAATCACTCCGAACAGGTCACAAAAAATTACCTTAAAAAG
TCATAATATTAAATTAGAATAAATATAGCTGTGAGGGAAATATATACAAATATATTGGAGCAAATAAATT
GTACATACAAATATTTATTACTAATTTCTATTGAGACGAAATGAACCACTCGGAACCATTTGAGCGAACC
GAATCGCGCGGAACTAACGACAGTCGCTCCAAGGTCGTCGAACAAAAGGTGAATGTGTTGCGGAGAGCGG
GTGGGAGACAGCGAAAGAGCAACTACGAAACGTGGTGTGGTGGAGGTGAATTATGAAGAGGGCGCGCGAT
TTGAAAAGTATGTATATAAAAAATATATCCCGGTGTTTTATGTAGCGATAAACGAGTTTTTGATGTAAGG
TATGCAGGTGTGTAAGTCTTTTGGTTAGAAGACAAATCCAAAGTCTACTTGTGGGGATGTTCGAAGGGGA
AATACTTGTATTCTATAGGTCATATCTTGTTTTTATTGGCACAAATATAATTACATTAGCTTTTTGAGGG
GGCAATAAACAGTAAACACGATGGTAATAATGGTAAAAAAAAAAAACAAGCAGTTATTTCGGATATATGT
CGGCTACTCCTTGCGTCGGGCCCGAAGTCTTAGAGCCAGATATGCGAGCACCCGGAAGCTCACGATGAGA
ATGGCCAGACCCACGTAGTCCAGCGGCAGATCGGCGGCGGAGAAGTTAAGCGTCTCCAGGATGACCTTGC
CCGAACTGGGGCACGTGGTGTTCGACGATGTGCAGCTAATTTCGCCCGGCTCCACGTCCGCCCATTGGTT
AATCAGCAGACCCTCGTTGGCGTAACGGAACCATGAGAGGTACGACAACCATTTGAGGTATACTGGCACC
GAGCCCGAGTTCAAGAAGAAGCCGCCAAAGAGCAGGAATGGTATGATAACCGGCGGACCCACAGACAGCG
CCATCGAGGTCGAGGAGCTGGCGCAGGATATTAGATATCCGAAGGACGTTGACACATTGGCCACCAGAGT
GACCAGCGCCAGGCAGTTGAAGAAGTGCAGCACTCCGGCCCGCAGTCCGATCATCGGATAGGCAATCGCC
GTGAAGACCAGTGGCACTGTGAGAAAAAGCGGCAATTCGGCAATCGTTTTGCCCAGAAAGTATGTGTCAC
AGCGATAAAGTCGACTTCGGGCCTCCCTCATAAAAACTGGCAGCTCTGAGGTGAACACCTAAATCGAATC
GATTCATTAGAAAGTTAGTAAATTATTGAAATGCAAATGTATTCTAAACATGACTTACATTTATCGTGGC
AAAGACGTTTTGAAAGGTCATGTTGGTCAGGAAGAGGAAGATGGCTCCGTTGATATTCATCACACCCACT
TGCGTGAGTTGTTGGCCCAAAAAGATGAGGCCAATCAAGATGGCAACCATCTGCAAATTAAAATGTTACT
CGCATCTCATTAATATTCGCGAGTTAAATGAAATTTATTTATCTTCTGCAAAACTATAAACTATACATCT
CATTGAAAAAAACTAAGAAGGGTGTGGAATCAGGCAATTCTATCTAAAATCTAGCGAATTTGTTTCCAAG
AATTGTAAGCGTTATATCATTTGTTTCCACTGGAACCACTCACCGTTGTCTGAATAAGTCGCACTTTTAC
GAGGAGTGGTTCCTTGAGCACCGACAGCCAGGATCGCCACAGGACCGCCCGGAACTGCATGAACCAGGTG
GCCTTGTAGGTGTACCCATTCTCCGGCTGCTCCAGTGGCTTCTCCAGATTTTTGGTGGCCAACAACTGCT
CCATATCCCGGGCTACTTTGCTAATGGCAAAATTGTCGCATATCTTGGCGATCCGATCACGGGACTCGAT
CTCCCGTCCGGGCACAACGGCCAACACCTGTACGTAAAAGTCCGCCGGATTGTAGTTGGTAGGACACTGG
GCACCCACGCTGGATAGGAGTTGAGATGTTATGTAATACTAGATACCCTTAATAAACACATCGAACTCAC
TAGGAAAAGAAGTCGACGGCTTCGCTGGGAGTGCCCAAGAAAGCTACCCTGCCCTCGGCCATCAGAAGGA
TCTTGTCAAAGAGCTCAAACAGCTCGGAAGACGGCTGATGAATGGTCAGGATGACGGTCTTGCCCTTCTG
CGACAGCTTCTTCAGCACCTGGACGACGCTGTGGGCGGTAAAGGAGTCCAGTCCGGAGGTGGGCTCATCG
CAGATCAGAAGCGGCGGATCGGTTAGAGCCTCGGAGGCGAATGCCAGACGCTTCCTTTCTCCGCCGGACA
GACCTTTCACCCTGCCGGGCACACCGATGATCGTGTGCTGACATTTGCTGAGCGAAAGCTCCTGGATCAC
CTGATCCACGCGGGCCACTCGCTGCCGATAGGTCAGATGTCGTGGCATCCGCACCATGGCTTGGAAAATC
AGGTGTTCCCTGGCCGTTAGGGAGCCGATAAAGAGGTCATCCTGCTGGACATAGGCGCACCTGGCCTGCA
TCTCCTTGGCGTCCACAGGTTGGCCATTGAGCAGTCGCATCCCGGATGGCGATACTTGGATGCCCTGCGG
CGATCGAAAGGCAAGGGCATTCAGCAGGGTCGTCTTTCCGGCACCGGAACTGCCCATCACGGCCAAAAGT
TCGCCCGGATAGGCCACGCCGCAAACTGAGTTTCAAATTGGTAATTGGACCCTTTATTAAGATTTCACAC
AGATCAGCCGACTGCGAATAGAAACTCACCGTTCTTGAGCAAATGTTTCCTGGGCGCCGGTATGTGTCGC
TCGTTGCAGAATAGTCCGCGTGTCCGGTTGACCAGCTGCCGCCATCCGGAGCCCGGCTGATTGACCGCCC
CAAAGATGTCCATATTGTGCCAGGCATAGGTGAGGTTCTCGGCTAGTTGGCCGCTCCCTGAACCGGAGTC
CTCCGGCGGACTGGGTGGCCGGAGCGTGCCGTAGTTTTTGGCCTGCCCGAAGCCCTGGTTAATGCAGCTC
TGCGAAGCCGCTCCGCTGTCACCCTGCAATGATAGGGGATCTCAAATATCAACTACTAGCGTTATGCTCA
TCTAACCCCGAACAAAAAGTACCCCGAAGTATCCTACGAAGTAGGTTTATACTTTTATTTATTTTTTGTG
CATCTAGGATCAGCTTAAAATATCTGGTTGTTATATTTTTTGTAAAAAAGAATATAGTCGAAAATGAATG
CCTTTAGATGTCTTGATCATGATATGATCTCAAAAATTGTCTTATATAGCGAGAACAGCTACCAGAATAA
TCTGTTTCGTGTCACTATTTGTTTGTGCAATTGCGGTTTGGGATTTTTGTGGGTCGCAGTTCTCACGCCG
CATACAATTTGATGTTGCAATCGCAGTTCCTATAGATCAAGTGAACTTAAGATGTATGCACATGTACTAC
TCACATTGTTCAGATGCTCGGCAGATGGGTGTTTGCTGCCTCCGCGAATTAATAGCTCCTGATCCTCTTG
GCCCATTGCCGGGATTTTTCACACTTTCCCCTGCTTACCCACCCAAAACCAATCACCACCCCAATCACTC
AAAAAACAAACAAAAATAAGAAGCGAGAGGAGTTTTGGCACAGCACTTTGTGTTTAATTGATGGCGTAAA
CCGCTTGGAGCTTCGTCACGAAACCGCTGACAAAATGCAACTGAAGGCGGACATTGACGCTACGTAACGC
TACAAACGGTGGCGAAAGAGATAGCGGACGCAGCGGCGAAAGAGACGGCGATATTTCTGTGGACAGAGAA
GGAGGCAAACAGCGCTGACTTTGAGTGGAATGTCATTTTGAGTGAGAGGTAATCGAAAGAACCTGGTACA
TCAAATACCCTTGGATCGAAGTAAATTTAAAACTGATCAGATAAGTTCAATGATATCCAGTGCAGTAAAA
AAAAAAAATGTTTTTTTTATCTACTTTCCGCAAAAATGGGTTTTATTAACTTACATACATACTAGGCGCG
CCCATATGTTCGGCTTGTCGACATGCCCGCCGTGACCGTCGAGAACCCGCTGACGCTGCCCCGCGTATCC
GCACCCGCCGACGCCGTCGCACGTCCCGTGCTCACCGTGACCACCGCGCCCAGCGGTTTCGAGGGCGAGG
GCTTCCCGGTGCGCCGCGCGTTCGCCGGGATCAACTACCGCCACCTCGACCCGTTCATCATGATGGACCA
GATGGGTGAGGTGGAGTACGCGCCCGGGGAGCCCAAGGGCACGCCCTGGCACCCGCACCGCGGCTTCGAG
ACCGTGACCTACATCGTCGACGGTAACATGTGAGCAAAAGGCCAGCAAAAGGCCAGGAACCGTAAAAAGG
CCGCGTTGCTGGCGTTTTTCCATAGGCTCCGCCCCCCTGACGAGCATCACAAAAATCGACGCTCAAGTCA
GAGGTGGCGAAACCCGACAGGACTATAAAGATACCAGGCGTTTCCCCCTGGAAGCTCCCTCGTGCGCTCT
CCTGTTCCGACCCTGCCGCTTACCGGATACCTGTCCGCCTTTCTCCCTTCGGGAAGCGTGGCGCTTTCTC
ATAGCTCACGCTGTAGGTATCTCAGTTCGGTGTAGGTCGTTCGCTCCAAGCTGGGCTGTGTGCACGAACC
CCCCGTTCAGCCCGACCGCTGCGCCTTATCCGGTAACTATCGTCTTGAGTCCAACCCGGTAAGACACGAC
TTATCGCCACTGGCAGCAGCCACTGGTAACAGGATTAGCAGAGCGAGGTATGTAGGCGGTGCTACAGAGT
TCTTGAAGTGGTGGCCTAACTACGGCTACACTAGAAGAACAGTATTTGGTATCTGCGCTCTGCTGAAGCC
AGTTACCTTCGGAAAAAGAGTTGGTAGCTCTTGATCCGGCAAACAAACCACCGCTGGTAGCGGTGGTTTT
TTTGTTTGCAAGCAGCAGATTACGCGCAGAAAAAAAGGATCTCAAGAAGATCCTTTGATCTTTTCTACGG
GGTCTGACGCTCAGTGGAACGAAAACTCACGTTAAGGGATTTTGGTCATGAGATTATCAAAAAGGATCTT
CACCTAGATCCTTTTAAATTAAAAATGAAGTTTTAAATCAATCTAAAGTATATATGAGTAAACTTGGTCT
GACAGTTACCAATGCTTAATCAGTGAGGCACCTATCTCAGCGATCTGTCTATTTCGTTCATCCATAGTTG
CCTGACTCCCCGTCGTGTAGATAACTACGATACGGGAGGGCTTACCATCTGGCCCCAGTGCTGCAATGAT
ACCGCGAGACCCACGCTCACCGGCTCCAGATTTATCAGCAATAAACCAGCCAGCCGGAAGGGCCGAGCGC
AGAAGTGGTCCTGCAACTTTATCCGCCTCCATCCAGTCTATTAATTGTTGCCGGGAAGCTAGAGTAAGTA
GTTCGCCAGTTAATAGTTTGCGCAACGTTGTTGCCATTGCTACAGGCATCGTGGTGTCACGCTCGTCGTT
TGGTATGGCTTCATTCAGCTCCGGTTCCCAACGATCAAGGCGAGTTACATGATCCCCCATGTTGTGCAAA
AAAGCGGTTAGCTCCTTCGGTCCTCCGATCGTTGTCAGAAGTAAGTTGGCCGCAGTGTTATCACTCATGG
TTATGGCAGCACTGCATAATTCTCTTACTGTCATGCCATCCGTAAGATGCTTTTCTGTGACTGGTGAGTA
CTCAACCAAGTCATTCTGAGAATAGTGTATGCGGCGACCGAGTTGCTCTTGCCCGGCGTCAATACGGGAT
AATACCGCGCCACATAGCAGAACTTTAAAAGTGCTCATCATTGGAAAACGTTCTTCGGGGCGAAAACTCT
CAAGGATCTTACCGCTGTTGAGATCCAGTTCGATGTAACCCACTCGTGCACCCAACTGATCTTCAGCATC
TTTTACTTTCACCAGCGTTTCTGGGTGAGCAAAAACAGGAAGGCAAAATGCCGCAAAAAAGGGAATAAGG
GCGACACGGAAATGTTGAATACTCATACTCTTCCTTTTTCAATATTATTGAAGCATTTATCAGGGTTATT
GTCTCATGAGCGGATACATATTTGAATGTATTTAGAAAAATAAACAAATAGGGGTTCCGCGCACATTTCC
CCGAAAAGTGCCACCTGACGTC
