>Addgene plasmid #26231 | pBPLexA::p65Uw | addgene partial sequence | sequence record 32350 | 26231 with pBluesriptSK
TAACTCCTCCTGACATAAAACGCAATTATCTTTAAATAAATATATTCTATTTATTAACCAAGTAGCTAAT
ATAGCTAAAATCAATTTGTTGCTAACTTAAAACTAACATAATTATGTATTAGTTATTTACATTCTTTTGG
TTGGTTACAACCAAATAAATAATATCACTTTTAAAAACTTAAGCCAGGAACTGAATAATTTTCTATTTGG
CTTTAGTCGACGGTATCGATAAGCTTGTTTAAACTTAGGAGCTTATCTGGCTCAGCAAAGCGGAGAAATC
CATATCAGCGATGCTGGAGAAATCCTCATCGCCGCTGAGGAGGCCATTGGGCAAACCCGGGGCACCCAGT
GGGGCAGGGGCTGGATCGGGTGGTCGCTGTGCGCCGGTCACCAGTCGCGTGATAGCCTCCGGGTATTCCA
TCAGCATGGGCTCTGTGGTATGAGGTGCGACCGGGATTCCCTGATTCAAGAGCTGCTGAAACTCGCTGTT
GTCCACGGATGCGAGATCGGTGAATACGGCAGGGTCTGTGCTGTTACCCAGCAGGGCTCCCAAGTCTTCG
TCATCGAACTGAAGCTGCAAGAGGGCCTCGCTCAGGGTTCCTTCGCCCGCCTGCGTTGGTTTCGGAGCAG
GAGGGGCAACTGCCTGTGGGGGTCCAGGCGCCAGCACGGGGACTGGAGCGGGGGCCTGGGCCAGAGCACT
CACCATTGCGGGAGCCGGTGCCGGAGCGGGCGCCTGGGGGAGGACTTGCGGTGGGGCCGGAGCCAGTGCC
GATGCCTGGGAAATTTGTCCACTGGGGAACACCATCGTGGGGAACTCATCATAGTTAATCGTGCTAAGGG
AGGAAGTGAACGGG
