>Addgene plasmid #26231 | pBPLexA::p65Uw | addgene partial sequence | sequence record 32351 | 26231 with ccdB-Fwd
CTGATCTCAGCCACCGCGAAAATGACATCAAAAACGCCATTAACCTGATGTTCTGGGGAATATAAATGTC
AGGCTCCCTTATACACAGCCAGTCTGCAGGTCGACCATAGTGACTGGATATGTTGTGTTTTACAGTATTA
TGTAGTCTGTTTTTTATGCAAAATCTAATTTAATATATTGATATTTATATCATTTTACGTTTCTCGTTCA
GCTTTCTTGTACAAAGTGGTGATAAACGGCCGGCCGAGCTCGCCCGGGGATCGAGCGCAGCGGTATAAAA
GGGCGCGGGGTGGCTGAGAGCATCAGTTGTGAATGAATGTTCGAGCCGAGCAGACGTGCCGCTGCCTTCG
TTAATATCCTTTGAATAAGCCAACTTTGAATCACAAGACGCATACCAAACGGTACCGCTAGCAATCAAAA
TGAAGGCTCTCACGGCCCGACAACAGGAAGTTTTTGATTTGATACGGGATCATATATCCCAAACGGGTAT
GCCTCCGACCCGCGCAGAGATAGCACAGCGACTGGGCTTTCGATCGCCTAACGCCGCGGAGGAGCACTTG
AAGGCACTGGCCCGCAAGGGTGTCATTGAAATCGTGTCCGGTGCGAGCCGCGGAATCCGGCTGTTGCAGG
AGGAGGAAGAGGGCCTGCCACTGGTGGGACGCGTGGCCGCTGGCGAGCCGCTGCTGGCCCAGCAACACAT
AGAGGGACACTATCAGGTGGACCCCTCCTTGTTTAAGCCAAATGCTGATTTCCTGTTGCGGGTGTCGGGA
ATGTCCATGAAGGACATCGGTATTATGGATGGTGACCTCCTCGCCGTCCATAAGACACAGGATGTCAGGA
ACGGCCAGGTAGTCGTTGCCAGGATAGACGATGAGGTCACTGTGAAACGTCTCAGA
